Addgene plasmid #123825: MTK4a_012
Purpose: Encodes mScarlet as a Type 4a part to be used in the MTK system
Depositing lab: Hana El-Samad. Depositing organization: University of California, San Francisco (UCSF). Publication: A Toolkit for Rapid Modular Construction of Biological Circuits in Mammalian Cells. Fonseca JP, Bonny AR, Kumar GR, Ng AH, Town J, Wu QC, Aslankoohi E, Chen SY, Dods G, Harrigan P, Osimiri LC, Kistler AL, El-Samad H. ACS Synth Biol. 2019 Nov 15;8(11):2593-2606. doi: 10.1021/acssynbio.9b00322. Epub 2019 Nov 5. PubMed 31686495.
Backbone
  Vector backbone: MTK0_027
  Vector type: Mammalian Expression
Growth in bacteria
  Bacterial resistance: Chloramphenicol, 25 μg/mL
  Growth temperature: 37°C
  Growth strain: DH5alpha
  Copy number: Unknown
Gene/Insert
  Gene/Insert name: mScarlet
  Species: Synthetic
  Cloning method: Restriction Enzyme; 5′ cloning site BsmBI (destroyed during cloning); 3′ cloning site BsmBI (destroyed during cloning)
Terms and licenses: Academic/Nonprofit Terms; Industry Terms: Not Available to Industry
Depositor comments: Type 4a parts are used for C-terminal coding sequences in the MTK system Please visit https://www.biorxiv.org/content/10.1101/506188v2 for BioRxiv preprint
How to cite: MTK4a_012 was a gift from Hana El-Samad (Addgene plasmid # 123825 ; http://n2t.net/addgene:123825 ; RRID:Addgene_123825)
