[The description below was written by a language model from this plasmid's Addgene catalogue record and pLannotate feature annotations shown in this document.]
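Description:
MTK4a_012 is a small (about 2.4 kb) part-storage plasmid from the Mammalian Toolkit (MTK), a modular hierarchical cloning system for assembling genetic circuits for mammalian cells. It is built on the MTK0_027 part-entry backbone and, although catalogued as a mammalian expression vector, it carries no mammalian promoter, polyadenylation signal or mammalian selection marker in the annotated features. It is a bacterial carrier that holds a single standardized part for later assembly into a full transcription unit. Propagation in E. coli relies on a high-copy ColE1/pUC-type origin, and selection is by chloramphenicol through the cat gene, which is driven by its native promoter and followed by a lambda t0 terminator.

The payload is the coding sequence for mScarlet, a synthetic, constitutively fluorescent red fluorescent protein. It is formatted as a Type 4a part, the position the toolkit reserves for C-terminal coding sequences. The insert was introduced into the entry vector through BsmBI sites that were destroyed during cloning, which is typical of Golden Gate domestication with type IIS enzymes. In use, the part would be combined with other toolkit parts, such as a promoter, an upstream coding sequence and a terminator or 3′ element, so that mScarlet is fused in frame to the C-terminus of a protein of interest as a red fluorescent tag or reporter. The record does not list the flanking overhangs or the enzyme sites used to release the part in subsequent assembly, and the feature table does not annotate them.
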