Features (pLannotate 1.2.2; 5 found; start..end, strand, type, name):
     14..706     +  CDS            mScarlet: mScarlet is a basic (constitutively fluorescent) red fluorescent protein published in 2016, derived from synthetic construct. It has moderate acid sensitivity.
    805..839     -  terminator     lambda t0 terminator: minimal transcription terminator from phage lambda (Scholtissek and Grosse, 1987)
    913..1569    -  CDS            cat: CAT_ECOLX - Experimental evidence at protein level: Swiss-Prot protein existence level 1. This enzyme is an effector of chloramphenicol resistance in bacteria. From Escherichia coli. This protein is used as a marker in many commonly used cloning vectors, such as pACYC184.
   1570..1667    -  promoter       cat promoter: promoter of the E. coli cat gene encoding chloramphenicol acetyltransferase
   1751..2339    +  rep_origin     ori: high-copy-number ColE1/pMB1/pBR322/pUC origin of replication
>Addgene plasmid #123825 | MTK4a_012 | addgene full sequence | sequence record 249771 | Addgene NGS Result
TCGGTCTCAATCCGTATCAAAAGGCGAGGCGGTCATTAAAGAGTTCATGAGGTTTAAAGTCCATATGGAA
GGAAGCATGAATGGTCACGAGTTTGAGATAGAGGGAGAGGGTGAGGGAAGGCCGTACGAAGGGACGCAAA
CTGCGAAGTTGAAGGTAACGAAAGGCGGCCCTCTGCCATTCTCTTGGGACATCCTTTCACCGCAATTTAT
GTACGGCTCTAGGGCCTTCACAAAACACCCCGCCGATATTCCGGATTACTATAAACAAAGTTTTCCTGAG
GGCTTCAAGTGGGAAAGAGTAATGAACTTCGAGGATGGGGGAGCTGTGACGGTTACTCAAGACACTAGCC
TGGAGGACGGTACTCTTATATACAAGGTAAAACTAAGAGGGACGAATTTTCCGCCAGACGGCCCCGTGAT
GCAAAAAAAAACTATGGGGTGGGAAGCATCCACCGAGAGGCTGTACCCCGAAGACGGGGTCCTGAAGGGT
GATATTAAAATGGCATTAAGATTAAAAGATGGCGGGAGATACTTAGCTGACTTCAAGACTACATATAAAG
CCAAAAAACCTGTACAGATGCCTGGAGCTTACAATGTGGATCGTAAGCTGGATATTACATCCCACAACGA
AGATTATACCGTGGTGGAGCAGTACGAGCGTTCAGAGGGGCGTCACTCCACCGGGGGTATGGATGAATTA
TACAAGAGCGGTCTTAGAAGCAGGGCGCAAGCGTCAAATTCAGCGGTAGATGGAACAGCAGGTCCAGGTA
GTACTGGCAGCAGATAATGGCTGAGACCAGACCAATAAAAAACGCCCGGCGGCAACCGAGCGTTCTGAAC
AAATCCAGATGGAGTTCTGAGGTCATTACTGGATCTATCAACAGGAGTCCAAGCGAGCTCGATATCAAAT
TACGCCCCGCCCTGCCACTCATCGCAGTACTGTTGTAATTCATTAAGCATTCTGCCGACATGGAAGCCAT
CACAAACGGCATGATGAACCTGAATCGCCAGCGGCATCAGCACCTTGTCGCCTTGCGTATAATATTTGCC
CATGGTGAAAACGGGGGCGAAGAAGTTGTCCATATTGGCCACGTTTAAATCAAAACTGGTGAAACTCACC
CAGGGATTGGCTGAAACGAAAAACATATTCTCAATAAACCCTTTAGGGAAATAGGCCAGGTTTTCACCGT
AACACGCCACATCTTGCGAATATATGTGTAGAAACTGCCGGAAATCGTCGTGGTATTCACTCCAGAGCGA
TGAAAACGTTTCAGTTTGCTCATGGAAAACGGTGTAACAAGGGTGAACACTATCCCATATCACCAGCTCA
CCGTCTTTCATTGCCATACGAAATTCCGGATGAGCATTCATCAGGCGGGCAAGAATGTGAATAAAGGCCG
GATAAAACTTGTGCTTATTTTTCTTTACGGTCTTTAAAAAGGCCGTAATATCCAGCTGAACGGTCTGGTT
ATAGGTACATTGAGCAACTGACTGAAATGCCTCAAAATGTTCTTTACGATGCCATTGGGATATATCAACG
GTGGTATATCCAGTGATTTTTTTCTCCATTTTAGCTTCCTTAGCTCCTGAAAATCTCGATAACTCAAAAA
ATACGCCCGGTAGTGATCTTATTTCATTATGGTGAAAGTTGGAACCTCTTACGTGCCCGATCAATCATGA
CCAAAATCCCTTAACGTGAGTTTTCGTTCCACTGAGCGTCAGACCCCGTAGAAAAGATCAAAGGATCTTC
TTGAGATCCTTTTTTTCTGCGCGTAATCTGCTGCTTGCAAACAAAAAAACCACCGCTACCAGCGGTGGTT
TGTTTGCCGGATCAAGAGCTACCAACTCTTTTTCCGAAGGTAACTGGCTTCAGCAGAGCGCAGATACCAA
ATACTGTTCTTCTAGTGTAGCCGTAGTTAGGCCACCACTTCAAGAACTCTGTAGCACCGCCTACATACCT
CGCTCTGCTAATCCTGTTACCAGTGGCTGCTGCCAGTGGCGATAAGTCGTGTCTTACCGGGTTGGACTCA
AGACGATAGTTACCGGATAAGGCGCAGCGGTCGGGCTGAACGGGGGGTTCGTGCACACAGCCCAGCTTGG
AGCGAACGACCTACACCGAACTGAGATACCTACAGCGTGAGCTATGAGAAAGCGCCACGCTTCCCGAAGG
GAGAAAGGCGGACAGGTATCCGGTAAGCGGCAGGGTCGGAACAGGAGAGCGCACGAGGGAGCTTCCAGGG
GGAAACGCCTGGTATCTTTATAGTCCTGTCGGGTTTCGCCACCTCTGACTTGAGCGTCGATTTTTGTGAT
GCTCGTCAGGGGGGCGGAGCCTATGGAAAAACGCCAGCAACGCGGCCTTTTTACGGTTCCTGGCCTTTTG
CTGGCCTTTTGCTCACATGTTCTTTCCTGCGTTATCCCCTGATTCTGTGGATAACCGTAG
